Addgene plasmid #245538: pICSL30023
Purpose: Level 0 Golden Gate part N-Terminal Tag with overhangs CCAT - AATG
Depositing lab: Mark Youles. Depositing organization: Sainsbury Laboratory, Norwich.
Backbone
  Vector backbone: pICSL01002
  Backbone size w/o insert (bp): 2246
  Vector type: Synthetic Biology
Growth in bacteria
  Bacterial resistance: Spectinomycin, 50 μg/mL
  Growth temperature: 37°C
  Growth strain: DH5alpha
  Copy number: High Copy
Gene/Insert
  Gene/Insert name: N-Terminal tag S-TAG (RNase, S15-Peptide)
  Species: Synthetic
  Insert size (bp): 49
  Mutation: BsaI/BpiI sites removed by point-mutation
  Cloning method: Restriction Enzyme; 5′ cloning site BsaI (destroyed during cloning); 3′ cloning site BsaI (destroyed during cloning)
  Sequencing primers: 5′ TCACATGTTCTTTCCTGCG; 3′ GTCTCATGAGCGGATACATATTTGAATG
Terms and licenses: Academic/Nonprofit Terms; Industry Terms: Not Available to Industry
Depositor comments: Level 0 N-Terminal tag module used for GoldenGate assemblies using the MoClo overhang syntax
How to cite: pICSL30023 was a gift from Mark Youles (Addgene plasmid # 245538 ; http://n2t.net/addgene:245538 ; RRID:Addgene_245538)
