[The description below was written by a language model from this plasmid's Addgene catalogue record and pLannotate feature annotations shown in this document.]
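Description:
pICSL30023 is a Level 0 Golden Gate parts plasmid for synthetic biology, built in the pICSL01002 backbone and following the MoClo overhang syntax. It is a small, high-copy E. coli plasmid: the sequenced record is 2,295 nt, consistent with a 2,246 bp backbone plus a 49 bp insert. Replication is from a ColE1/pUC-type origin. Selection is with spectinomycin through the aadA aminoglycoside adenylyltransferase gene, which also confers streptomycin resistance. An AmpR (bla) promoter is annotated upstream of aadA in the same orientation and may drive its expression, although the record does not say so. The short lacI, gentamicin acetyltransferase and integrase fragments found by automated annotation are most likely remnants of the sequences from which the backbone and resistance cassette were derived, not functional genes.

The payload is a synthetic N-terminal tag module encoding the S-tag, the 15-residue S-peptide derived from pancreatic ribonuclease A, which is widely used as an epitope and affinity tag. The part carries the fusion overhangs CCAT and AATG, which define the N-terminal tag position in the MoClo standard. This lets the part be joined between a promoter/5′ UTR module and a coding sequence module, producing an in-frame S-tagged fusion protein. Internal BsaI and BpiI sites were removed by point mutation so that the part stays intact during Type IIS assembly. The module has no promoter or terminator of its own and is not expressed from this plasmid. It is a reusable building block for one-pot Golden Gate assembly of Level 1 transcription units, with the expression host determined by the other parts and the acceptor vector chosen.
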