Features (pLannotate 1.2.2; 7 found; start..end, strand, type, name):
     13..54      +  CDS            S-Tag (fragment): affinity and epitope tag derived from pancreatic ribonuclease A
     75..124     -  CDS            lacI (fragment): lac repressor; lacI; The lac repressor binds to the lac operator to inhibit transcription in E. coli. This inhibition can be relieved by adding lactose or isopropyl-β-D-thiogalactopyranoside (IPTG).
    307..895     -  rep_origin     ori: high-copy-number ColE1/pMB1/pBR322/pUC origin of replication
   1069..1857    -  CDS            aadA: S3AD_ECOLX - Experimental evidence at protein level: Swiss-Prot protein existence level 1. Mediates bacterial resistance to the antibiotics streptomycin and spectinomycin. From Escherichia coli.
   1864..1920    -  CDS            GmR (fragment): gentamycin acetyltransferase; aacC1; confers resistance to gentamycin
   2008..2088    +  CDS            int (fragment): INT2_ECOLX - Protein inferred from homology: Swiss-Prot protein existence level 3. Putative integrase believed to be involved in the insertion of antibiotic resistance genes into plasmids and transposons. From Escherichia coli.
   2079..2183    -  promoter       AmpR promoter: bla
>Addgene plasmid #245538 | pICSL30023 | addgene full sequence | sequence record 495536 | Addgene NGS Result
GGTCTCACCATGAAAGAAACCGCTGCTGCTAAATTCGAACGCCAGCACATGGACTCAATGTGAGACCACG
AGTGATTAATGAATCGGCCAACGCGCGGGGAGAGGCGGTTTGCGTATTGGGCGCTCTTCCGCTTCCTCGC
TCACTGACTCGCTGCGCTCGGTCGTTCGGCTGCGGCGAGCGGTATCAGCTCACTCAAAGGCGGTAATACG
GTTATCCACAGAATCAGGGGATAACGCAGGAAAGAACATGTGAGCAAAAGGCCAGCAAAAGGCCAGGAAC
CGTAAAAAGGCCGCGTTGCTGGCGTTTTTCCATAGGCTCCGCCCCCCTGACGAGCATCACAAAAATCGAC
GCTCAAGTCAGAGGTGGCGAAACCCGACAGGACTATAAAGATACCAGGCGTTTCCCCCTGGAAGCTCCCT
CGTGCGCTCTCCTGTTCCGACCCTGCCGCTTACCGGATACCTGTCCGCCTTTCTCCCTTCGGGAAGCGTG
GCGCTTTCTCATAGCTCACGCTGTAGGTATCTCAGTTCGGTGTAGGTCGTTCGCTCCAAGCTGGGCTGTG
TGCACGAACCCCCCGTTCAGCCCGACCGCTGCGCCTTATCCGGTAACTATCGTCTTGAGTCCAACCCGGT
AAGACACGACTTATCGCCACTGGCAGCAGCCACTGGTAACAGGATTAGCAGAGCGAGGTATGTAGGCGGT
GCTACAGAGTTCTTGAAGTGGTGGCCTAACTACGGCTACACTAGAAGAACAGTATTTGGTATCTGCGCTC
TGCTGAAGCCAGTTACCTTCGGAAAAAGAGTTGGTAGCTCTTGATCCGGCAAACAAACCACCGCTGGTAG
CGGTGGTTTTTTTGTTTGCAAGCAGCAGATTACGCGCAGAAAAAAAGGATCTCAAGAAGATCCTTTGATC
TTTTCTACGGGGTCTGACGCTCAGTGGAACGAAAACTCACGTTAAGGGATTTTGGTCATGAGATTATCAA
AAAGGATCTTCACCTAGATCCTTTTAAATTAAAAATGAAGTTTTAAATCAATCTAAAGTATATATGAGTA
AACTTGGTCTGACAGTTATTTGCCGACTACCTTGGTGATCTCGCCTTTTACGTAATGGACAAATTCTTCC
AACTGATCTGCGCGCGAGGCCAAGCGATCTTCTTCTTGTCCAAGATAAGCCTGTCTAGCTTCAAGTATGA
CGGGCTGATACTGGGCCGGCAGGCGCTCCATTGCCCAGTCGGCAGCGACATCCTTCGGCGCGATTTTGCC
GGTTACTGCGCTGTACCAAATGCGGGACAACGTAAGCACTACATTTCGCTCATCGCCAGCCCAGTCGGGC
GGCGAGTTCCATAGCGTTAAGGTTTCATTTAGCGCCTCAAATAGATCCTGTTCAGGAACCGGATCAAAGA
GTTCCTCCGCCGCTGGACCTACCAAGGCAACGCTATGTTCTCTTGCTTTTGTCAGCAAGATAGCCAGATC
AATGTCGATCGTGGCTGGCTCGAAGATACCTGCAAGAATGTCATTGCGCTGCCATTCTCCAAATTGCAGT
TCGCGCTTAGCTGGATAACGCCACGGAATGATGTCGTCGTGCACAACAATGGTGACTTCTACAGCGCGGA
GAATCTCGCTCTCTCCAGGGGAAGCCGAAGTTTCCAAAAGGTCGTTGATCAAAGCTCGCCGCGTTGTTTC
ATCAAGCCTTACGGTCACCGTAACCAGCAAATCAATATCGCTGTGTGGCTTCAGGCCGCCATCCACTGCG
GAGCCGTACAAATGTACGGCCAGCAACGTCGGTTCGAGATGGCGCTCGATGACGCCAACTACCTCTGATA
GTTGAGTCGATACTTCGGCGATCACCGCTTCCCTCATGATGTTTAACTTTGTTTTAGGGCGACTGCCCTG
CTGCGTAACATCGTTGCTGCTCCATAACATCAAACATCGACCCACGGCGTAACGCGCTTGCTGCTTGGAT
GCCCGAGGCATAGACTGTACCCCAAAAAAAAACAGTCATAACAAGCCATGAAAACCGCCACTGCGCCGTT
ACCACCGCTGCGTTCGGTCAAGGTTCTGGACCAGTTGCGTGAGCGCATACTCTTCCTTTTTCAATATTAT
TGAAGCATTTATCAGGGTTATTGTCTCATGAGCGGATACATATTTGAATGTATTTAGAAAAATAAACAAA
TAGGGGTTCCGCGCACATTTCCCCGAAAAGTGCCACCTGACGTCTAAGAAACCATTATTATCATGACATT
AACCTATAAAAATAGGCGTATCACGAGGCCCTTTCGTCCACTGAAGAGCCACTGT
